Addgene plasmid #19118: pMIR-10b
Depositing lab: Bob Weinberg. Depositing organization: Whitehead Institute for Biomedical Research. Publication: Tumour invasion and metastasis initiated by microRNA-10b in breast cancer. Ma L, Teruya-Feldstein J, Weinberg RA. Nature. 2007 Oct 11. 449(7163):682-8. 10.1038/nature06174 PubMed 17898713.
Backbone
  Vector backbone: pMIR-report
  Backbone manufacturer: Ambion
  Backbone size w/o insert (bp): 6470
  Vector type: Mammalian Expression
  Selectable markers: Puromycin
Growth in bacteria
  Bacterial resistance: Ampicillin, 100 μg/mL
  Growth temperature: 37°C
  Growth strain: DH5alpha
  Copy number: High Copy
Gene/Insert
  Gene/Insert name: microRNA 10b (alt name: MIRN10B)
  Species: H. sapiens (human)
  Insert size (bp): 35
  Entrez Gene: MIR10B (a.k.a. MIRN10B, hsa-mir-10b, miRNA10B, mir-10b)
  Cloning method: Restriction Enzyme; 5′ cloning site SpeI (not destroyed); 3′ cloning site HindIII (not destroyed)
  Sequencing primers: 5′ Luc-F; 3′ M13-F20
Terms and licenses: Academic/Nonprofit Terms; Industry Terms: Not Available to Industry
Depositor comments: Human mir-10b binding site (the exact reverse complementary sequence of mir-10b) was generated by annealing of 2 oligos, as described in the reference.
How to cite: pMIR-10b was a gift from Bob Weinberg (Addgene plasmid # 19118 ; http://n2t.net/addgene:19118 ; RRID:Addgene_19118)
