[The description below was written by a language model from this plasmid's Addgene catalogue record.]
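Description:
pMIR-10b is a mammalian reporter plasmid built on the commercial pMIR-REPORT backbone (about 6.5 kb without insert), a vector designed for measuring microRNA activity through a luciferase readout. It is maintained in E. coli as a high-copy plasmid under ampicillin selection, and the record lists puromycin as the selectable marker for mammalian cells. No feature table is provided, so the promoter driving the reporter and the exact layout of the backbone elements are not stated. The use of a luciferase-directed forward sequencing primer is consistent with the insert lying downstream of the luciferase coding region.

Although the insert field is named for human microRNA 10b (MIR10B), the plasmid does not express the microRNA. The 35 bp insert, made by annealing two oligonucleotides and cloned between SpeI and HindIII sites that are both retained, carries a miR-10b binding site that is the exact reverse complement of the mature microRNA. In this type of sensor, a perfectly complementary target site in the reporter transcript makes the message subject to silencing by the matching microRNA. Luciferase output therefore falls as functional miR-10b in the transfected cells rises, and recovers when the microRNA is absent or inhibited.

The construct thus serves as a sensor of miR-10b activity, for example to confirm that overexpression or knockdown of the microRNA has worked. It was deposited in connection with a study of miR-10b in breast cancer invasion and metastasis.
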