>Addgene plasmid #19118 | pMIR-10b | addgene partial sequence | sequence record 24896 | Luc-F 5'-CAGTCAAGTAACAACCGCGA-3'
AGATGTGTTGTGGAGAGTACCGAAAGGTCTTACCGGAAAACTCGACGCAAGAAAAATCAGAGAGATCCTC
ATAAAGGCCAAGAAGGGCGGAAAGTCCAAATTGCTCGAGTGATGAAAGCTGCGCACTAGTACAAATTCGG
TTCTACAGGGTAGCTCAGCAAGCTTAATAAAGGATCTTTTATTTTCATTGGATCTGTGTGTTGGTTTTTT
GTATGCGGCCGCTAGCTTGGCACTGGCCGTCGTTTTACAACGTCGTGACTGGGAAAACCCTGGCGTTACC
CAACTTAATCGCCTTGCAGCACATCCCCCTTTCGCCAGCTGGCGTAATAGCGAAGAGGCCCGCACCGATC
GCCCTTCCCAACAGTTGCGCAGCCTGAATGGCGAATGGCGCCTGATGCGGTATTTTCTCCTTACGCATCT
GTGCGGTATTTCACACCGCATATGGTGCACTCTCAGTACAATCTGCTCTGATGCCGCATAGTTAAGCCAG
CCCCGACACCCGCCAACACCCGCTGACGCGCCCTGACGGGCTTGTCTGCTCCCGGCATCCGCTTACAGAC
AAGCTGTGACCGTCTCCGGGAGCTGCATGTGTCAGAGGTTTTCACCGTCATCACCGAAACGCGCGAGACG
AAAGATTGGTGTGGAAAGTCCCCAGGCTCCCCAGCAGGAAAAAGTNTNCAAANGCATGCATCTCAATTAG
TCAGCAATGAGGTGTGGAAAAGTCCCCAGGCTCCCCAGCAGGCAGAAGTATGCAAAGCATGCATCTCAAT
TAGTCAGCAACCCATAGTCCCGCCCCTAACTCCG
